>Addgene plasmid #92042 | OptoEphB2-mCherry | addgene full sequence | sequence record 182371 | Addgene NGS Result
CGTTACATAACTTACGGTAAATGGCCCGCCTGGCTGACCGCCCAACGACCCCCGCCCATTGACGTCAATA
ATGACGTATGTTCCCATAGTAACGCCAATAGGGACTTTCCATTGACGTCAATGGGTGGAGTATTTACGGT
AAACTGCCCACTTGGCAGTACATCAAGTGTATCATATGCCAAGTACGCCCCCTATTGACGTCAATGACGG
TAAATGGCCCGCCTGGCATTATGCCCAGTACATGACCTTATGGGACTTTCCTACTTGGCAGTACATCTAC
GTATTAGTCATCGCTATTACCATGGTGATGCGGTTTTGGCAGTACATCAATGGGCGTGGATAGCGGTTTG
ACTCACGGGGATTTCCAAGTCTCCACCCCATTGACGTCAATGGGAGTTTGTTTTGGCACCAAAATCAACG
GGACTTTCCAAAATGTCGTAACAACTCCGCCCCATTGACGCAAATGGGCGGTAGGCGTGTACGGTGGGAG
GTCTATATAAGCAGAGCTGGTTTAGTGAACCGTCAGATCCGCTAGCGCTACCGGACTCAGATCTCGAATC
AAACAAGTTTGTACAAAAAAGCAGGCTCCGCGGCCGCCCCCTTCACCATGGGAAGCAGCAAGAGCAAGCC
AAAGCTTTGTAACAGACGGGGGTTTGAGCGTGCTGACTCGGAGTACACGGACAAGCTGCAACACTACACC
AGTGGCCACATGACCCCAGGCATGAAGATCTACATCGATCCTTTCACCTACGAGGACCCCAACGAGGCAG
TGCGGGAGTTTGCCAAGGAAATTGACATCTCCTGTGTCAAAATTGAGCAGGTGATCGGAGCAGGGGAGTT
TGGCGAGGTCTGCAGTGGCCACCTGAAGCTGCCAGGCAAGAGAGAGATCTTTGTGGCCATCAAGACGCTC
AAGTCGGGCTACACGGAGAAGCAGCGCCGGGACTTCCTGAGCGAAGCCTCCATCATGGGCCAGTTCGACC
ATCCCAACGTCATCCACCTGGAGGGTGTCGTGACCAAGAGCACACCTGTGATGATCATCACCGAGTTCAT
GGAGAATGGCTCCCTGGACTCCTTTCTCCGGCAAAACGATGGGCAGTTCACAGTCATCCAGCTGGTGGGC
ATGCTTCGGGGCATCGCAGCTGGCATGAAGTACCTGGCAGACATGAACTATGTTCACCGTGACCTGGCTG
CCCGCAACATCCTCGTCAACAGCAACCTGGTCTGCAAGGTGTCGGACTTTGGGCTCTCACGCTTTCTAGA
GGACGATACCTCAGACCCCACCTACACCAGTGCCCTGGGCGGAAAGATCCCCATCCGCTGGACAGCCCCG
GAAGCCATCCAGTACCGGAAGTTCACCTCGGCCAGTGATGTGTGGAGCTACGGCATTGTCATGTGGGAGG
TGATGTCCTATGGGGAGCGGCCCTACTGGGACATGACCAACCAGGATGTAATCAATGCCATTGAGCAGGA
CTATCGGCTGCCACCGCCCATGGACTGCCCGAGCGCCCTGCACCAACTCATGCTGGACTGTTGGCAGAAG
GACCGCAACCACCGGCCCAAGTTCGGCCAAATTGTCAACACGCTAGACAAGATGATCCGCAATCCCAACA
GCCTCAAAGCCATGGCGCCCCTCTCCTCTGGCATCAACCTGCCGCTGCTGGACCGCACGATCCCCGACTA
CACCAGCTTTAACACGGTGGACGAGTGGCTGGAGGCCATCAAGATGGGGCAGTACAAGGAGAGCTTCGCC
AATGCCGGCTTCACCTCCTTTGACGTCGTGTCTCAGATGATGATGGAGGACATTCTCCGGGTTGGGGTCA
CTTTGGCTGGCCACCAGAAAAAAATCCTGAACAGTATCCAGGTGATGCGGGCGCAGATGAACCAGATTCA
GTCTGTGGAGGTTTGGCGCGCCGACCCAGCTTTCTTGTACAAAGTGGTTCGATTCGAGGCCACCATGAAG
ATGGACAAAAAGACTATAGTTTGGTTTAGAAGAGACCTAAGGATTGAGGATAATCCTGCATTAGCAGCAG
CTGCTCACGAAGGATCTGTTTTTCCTGTCTTCATTTGGTGTCCTGAAGAAGAAGGACAGTTTTATCCTGG
AAGAGCTTCAAGATGGTGGATGAAACAATCACTTGCTCACTTATCTCAATCCTTGAAGGCTCTTGGATCT
GACCTCACTTTAATCAAAACCCACAACACGATTTCAGCGATCTTGGATTGTATCCGCGTTACCGGTGCTA
CAAAAGTCGTCTTTAACCACCTCTATGATCCTGTTTCGTTAGTTCGGGACCATACCGTAAAGGAGAAGCT
GGTGGAACGTGGGATCTCTGTGCAAAGCTACAATGGAGATCTATTGTATGAACCGTGGGAGATATACTGC
GAAAAGGGCAAACCTTTTACGAGTTTCAATTCTTACTGGAAGAAATGCTTAGATATGTCGATTGAATCCG
TTATGCTTCCTCCTCCTTGGCGGTTGATGCCAATAACTGCAGCGGCTGAAGCGATTTGGGCGTGTTCGAT
TGAAGAACTAGGGCTGGAGAATGAGGCCGAGAAACCGAGCAATGCGTTGTTAACTAGAGCTTGGTCTCCA
GGATGGAGCAATGCTGATAAGTTACTAAATGAGTTCATCGAGAAGCAGTTGATAGATTATGCAAAGAACA
GCAAGAAAGTTGTTGGGAATTCTACTTCACTACTTTCTCCGTATCTCCATTTCGGGGAAATAAGCGTCAG
ACACGTTTTCCAGTGTGCCCGGATGAAACAAATTATATGGGCAAGAGATAAGAACAGTGAAGGAGAAGAA
AGTGCAGATCTTTTTCTTAGGGGAATCGGTTTAAGAGAGTATTCTCGGTATATATGTTTCAACTTCCCGT
TTACTCACGAGCAATCGTTGTTGAGTCATCTTCGGTTTTTCCCTTGGGATGCTGATGTTGATAAGTTCAA
GGCCTGGAGACAAGGCAGGACCGGTTATCCGTTGGTGGATGCCGGAATGAGAGAGCTTTGGGCTACCGGA
TGGATGCATAACAGAATAAGAGTGATTGTTTCAAGCTTTGCTGTGAAGTTTCTTCTCCTTCCATGGAAAT
GGGGAATGAAGTATTTCTGGGATACACTTTTGGATGCTGATTTGGAATGTGACATCCTTGGCTGGCAGTA
TATCTCTGGGAGTATCCCCGATGGCCACGAGCTTGATCGCTTGGACAATCCCGCGTTACAAGGCGCCAAA
TATGACCCAGAAGGTGAGTACATAAGGCAATGGCTTCCCGAGCTTGCGAGATTGCCAACTGAATGGATCC
ATCATCCATGGGACGCTCCTTTAACCGTACTCAAAGCTTCTGGTGTGGAACTCGGAACAAACTATGCGAA
ACCCATTGTAGACATCGACACAGCTCGTGAGCTACTAGCTAAAGCTATTTCAAGAACCCGTGGAGCACAG
ATCATGATCGGAGCAGCAGCCCGGGATCCACCGGTCGCCACCATGGTGAGCAAGGGCGAGGAGGATAACA
TGGCCATCATCAAGGAGTTCATGCGCTTCAAGGTGCACATGGAGGGCTCCGTGAACGGCCACGAGTTCGA
GATCGAGGGCGAGGGCGAGGGCCGCCCCTACGAGGGCACCCAGACCGCCAAGCTGAAGGTGACCAAGGGT
GGCCCCCTGCCCTTCGCCTGGGACATCCTGTCCCCTCAGTTCATGTACGGCTCCAAGGCCTACGTGAAGC
ACCCCGCCGACATCCCCGACTACTTGAAGCTGTCCTTCCCCGAGGGCTTCAAGTGGGAGCGCGTGATGAA
CTTCGAGGACGGCGGCGTGGTGACCGTGACCCAGGACTCCTCCCTGCAGGACGGCGAGTTCATCTACAAG
GTGAAGCTGCGCGGCACCAACTTCCCCTCCGACGGCCCCGTAATGCAGAAGAAGACCATGGGCTGGGAGG
CCTCCTCCGAGCGGATGTACCCCGAGGACGGCGCCCTGAAGGGCGAGATCAAGCAGAGGCTGAAGCTGAA
GGACGGCGGCCACTACGACGCTGAGGTCAAGACCACCTACAAGGCCAAGAAGCCCGTGCAGCTGCCCGGC
GCCTACAACGTCAACATCAAGTTGGACATCACCTCCCACAACGAGGACTACACCATCGTGGAACAGTACG
AACGCGCCGAGGGCCGCCACTCCACCGGCGGCATGGACGAGCTGTACAAGTAAAGCGGCCGCGACTCTAG
ATCATAATCAGCCATACCACATTTGTAGAGGTTTTACTTGCTTTAAAAAACCTCCCACACCTCCCCCTGA
ACCTGAAACATAAAATGAATGCAATTGTTGTTGTTAACTTGTTTATTGCAGCTTATAATGGTTACAAATA
AAGCAATAGCATCACAAATTTCACAAATAAAGCATTTTTTTCACTGCATTCTAGTTGTGGTTTGTCCAAA
CTCATCAATGTATCTTAAGGCGTAAATTGTAAGCGTTAATATTTTGTTAAAATTCGCGTTAAATTTTTGT
TAAATCAGCTCATTTTTTAACCAATAGGCCGAAATCGGCAAAATCCCTTATAAATCAAAAGAATAGACCG
AGATAGGGT
[37 nt withheld, positions 4560-4596]
AAAGAACGTGGACTCCAACGTCAAAGG
[49 nt withheld, positions 4624-4672]
T
[91 nt withheld, positions 4674-4764]
G
[124 nt withheld, positions 4766-4889]
CAGGTGGCACTTTTCGGGGAAATGTGCGCGGAACCCCTATTTGTTTATTTTTCTAAATACATTCAAATAT
GTATCCGCTCATGAGACAATAACCCTGATAAATGCTTCAATAATATTGAAAAAGGAAGAGTCCTGAGGCG
GAAAGAACCAGCTGTGGAATGTGTGTCAGTTAGGGTGTGGAAAGTCCCCAGGCTCCCCAGCAGGCAGAAG
TATGCAAAGCATGCATCTCAATTAGTCAGCAACCAGGTGTGGAAAGTCCCCAGGCTCCCCAGCAGGCAGA
AGTATGCAAAGCATGCATCTCAATTAGTCAGCAACCATAGTCCCGCCCCTAACTCCGCCCATCCCGCCCC
TAACTCCGCCCAGTTCCGCCCATTCTCCGCCCCATGGCTGACTAATTTTTTTTATTTATGCAGAGGCCGA
GGCCGCCTCGGCCTCTGAGCTATTCCAGAAGTAGTGAGGAGGCTTTTTTGGAGGCCTAGGCTTTTGCAAA
GATCGATCAAGAGACAGGATGAGGATCGTTTCGCATGATTGAACAAGATGGATTGCACGCAGGTTCTCCG
GCCGCTTGGGTGGAGAGGCTATTCGGCTATGACTGGGCACAACAGACAATCGGCTGCTCTGATGCCGCCG
TGTTCCGGCTGTCAGCGCAGGGGCGCCCGGTTCTTTTTGTCAAGACCGACCTGTCCGGTGCCCTGAATGA
ACTGCAAGACGAGGCAGCGCGGCTATCGTGGCTGGCCACGACGGGCGTTCCTTGCGCAGCTGTGCTCGAC
GTTGTCACTGAAGCGGGAAGGGACTGGCTGCTATTGGGCGAAGTGCCGGGGCAGGATCTCCTGTCATCTC
ACCTTGCTCCTGCCGAGAAAGTATCCATCATGGCTGATGCAATGCGGCGGCTGCATACGCTTGATCCGGC
TACCTGCCCATTCGACCACCAAGCGAAACATCGCATCGAGCGAGCACGTACTCGGATGGAAGCCGGTCTT
GTCGATCAGGATGATCTGGACGAAGAGCATCAGGGGCTCGCGCCAGCCGAACTGTTCGCCAGGCTCAAGG
CGAGCATGCCCGACGGCGAGGATCTCGTCGTGACCCATGGCGATGCCTGCTTGCCGAATATCATGGTGGA
AAATGGCCGCTTTTCTGGATTCATCGACTGTGGCCGGCTGGGTGTGGCGGACCGCTATCAGGACATAGCG
TTGGCTACCCGTGATATTGCTGAAGAGCTTGGCGGCGAATGGGCTGACCGCTTCCTCGTGCTTTACGGTA
TCGCCGCTCCCGATTCGCAGCGCATCGCCTTCTATCGCCTTCTTGACGAGTTCTTCTGAGCGGGACTCTG
GGGTTCGAAATGACCGACCAAGCGACGCCCAACCTGCCATCACGAGATTTCGATTCCACCGCCGCCTTCT
ATGAAAGGTTGGGCTTCGGAATCGTTTTCCGGGACGCCGGCTGGATGATCCTCCAGCGCGGGGATCTCAT
GCTGGAGTTCTTCGCCCACCCTAGGGGGAGGCTAACTGAAACACGGAAGGAGACAATACCGGAAGGAACC
CGCGCTATGACGGCAATAAAAAGACAGAATAAAACGCACGGTGTTGGGTCGTTTGTTCATAAACGCGGGG
TTCGGTCCCAGGGCTGGCACTCTGTCGATACCCCACCGAGACCCCATTGGGGCCAATACGCCCGCGTTTC
TTCCTTTTCCCCACCCCACCCCCCAAGTTCGGGTGAAGGCCCAGGGCTCGCAGCCAACGTCGGGGCGGCA
GGCCCTGCCATAGCCTCAGGTTACTCATATATACTTTAGATTGATTTAAAACTTCATTTTTAATTTAAAA
GGATCTAGGTGAAGATCCTTTTTGATAATCTCATGACCAAAATCCCTTAACGTGAGTTTTCGTTCCACTG
AGCGTCAGACCCCGTAGAAAAGATCAAAGGATCTTCTTGAGATCCTTTTTTTCTGCGCGTAATCTGCTGC
TTGCAAACAAAAAAACCACCGCTACCAGCGGTGGTTTGTTTGCCGGATCAAGAGCTACCAACTCTTTTTC
CGAAGGTAACTGGCTTCAGCAGAGCGCAGATACCAAATACTGTTCTTCTAGTGTAGCCGTAGTTAGGCCA
CCACTTCAAGAACTCTGTAGCACCGCCTACATACCTCGCTCTGCTAATCCTGTTACCAGTGGCTGCTGCC
AGTGGCGATAAGTCGTGTCTTACCGGGTTGGACTCAAGACGATAGTTACCGGATAAGGCGCAGCGGTCGG
GCTGAACGGGGGGTTCGTGCACACAGCCCAGCTTGGAGCGAACGACCTACACCGAACTGAGATACCTACA
GCGTGAGCTATGAGAAAGCGCCACGCTTCCCGAAGGGAGAAAGGCGGACAGGTATCCGGTAAGCGGCAGG
GTCGGAACAGGAGAGCGCACGAGGGAGCTTCCAGGGGGAAACGCCTGGTATCTTTATAGTCCTGTCGGGT
TTCGCCACCTCTGACTTGAGCGTCGATTTTTGTGATGCTCGTCAGGGGGGCGGAGCCTATGGAAAAACGC
CAGCAACGCGGCCTTTTTACGGTTCCTGGCCTTTTGCTGGCCTTTTGCTCACATGTTCTTTCCTGCGTTA
TCCCCTGATTCTGTGGATAACCGTATTACCGCCATGCATTAGTTATTAATAGTAATCAATTACGGGGTCA
TTAGTTCATAGCCCATATATGGAGTTCCG
Features (pLannotate 1.2.2; 18 found; start..end, strand, type, name):
      1..304     +  enhancer       CMV enhancer: human cytomegalovirus immediate early enhancer
    305..508     +  promoter       CMV promoter: human cytomegalovirus (CMV) immediate early promoter
    545..1903    +  CDS            Ephb2 (fragment): EPHB2_MOUSE - Also known as Epth3, Nuk From Mus musculus (Mouse).
   1914..1938    -  protein_bind   attB2: mutant version of attB; recombination site for the Gateway® BP reaction BP Clonase™
   1955..3448    +  CDS            CRY2PHR: N-terminal photolyase homology region of Arabidopsis thaliana cryptochrome 2 binds to CIB1 upon exposure to blue light (Kennedy et al., 2010)
   3449..3465    +  misc_feature   MCS (fragment): multiple cloning site
   3473..4180    +  CDS            mCherry: mCherry is a basic (constitutively fluorescent) red fluorescent protein published in 2004, derived from Discosoma sp.. It is reported to be a very rapidly-maturing monomer with low acid sensitivity.
   4200..4283    +  CDS            large T antigen (fragment): large T antigen from SV40 (simian virus 40)
   4306..4427    +  polyA_signal   SV40 poly(A) signal: SV40 polyadenylation signal
   4461..4889    -  rep_origin     f1 ori (sequence partly withheld): f1 bacteriophage origin of replication; arrow indicates direction of (+) strand synthesis
   4916..5020    +  promoter       AmpR promoter: bla
   5022..5379    +  promoter       SV40 promoter: SV40 enhancer and early promoter
   5414..6208    +  CDS            NeoR/KanR: aminoglycoside phosphotransferase from Tn5; aph(3')-II (or nptII); confers resistance to neomycin, kanamycin, and G418 (Geneticin®)
   6229..6381    +  CDS            ble (fragment): BLE_KLEPN - Experimental evidence at protein level: Swiss-Prot protein existence level 1. Binding protein with a strong affinity to the bleomycin family of antibiotics. Binds to CL990; an antimitotic-antibiotic compound. From Klebsiella pneumoniae.
   6440..6487    +  polyA_signal   HSV TK poly(A) signal: herpes simplex virus thymidine kinase polyadenylation signal (Cole and Stacy, 1985)
   6578..6594    -  polyA_signal   bGH poly(A) signal (fragment): bovine growth hormone polyadenylation signal
   6816..7404    +  rep_origin     ori: high-copy-number ColE1/pMB1/pBR322/pUC origin of replication
   7519..7578    +  enhancer       CMV enhancer (fragment): human cytomegalovirus immediate early enhancer
