[The description below was written by a language model from this plasmid's Addgene catalogue record and pLannotate feature annotations shown in this document.]
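Description:
OptoEphB2-mCherry is a mammalian expression plasmid built on the pmCherryN1 backbone (7,578 nt in the sequenced record) that encodes a light-activatable version of the EphB2 receptor tyrosine kinase fused to a red fluorescent protein. It is maintained in E. coli at high copy through a ColE1/pUC-type origin and selected with kanamycin. The NeoR/KanR aminoglycoside phosphotransferase gene sits behind tandem bacterial (bla-type) and SV40 early promoters and is followed by an HSV TK polyadenylation signal, so the same marker could also support G418 selection in mammalian cells. An f1 origin is also present.

The payload is driven by the human CMV immediate early enhancer and promoter and terminated by the SV40 poly(A) signal. According to the depositor, the open reading frame begins with an N-terminal myristoylation signal peptide, followed by residues 565–986 of EphB2 and then the photolyase homology region (PHR) of Arabidopsis cryptochrome 2 in its Cry2olig form (E490G), with mCherry fused at the C terminus. In this design, the lipid anchor places the EphB2 fragment at the membrane without the ligand-binding part of the receptor. The Cry2olig module, known for strong blue-light-induced oligomerisation, presumably replaces ligand-driven clustering as the activating stimulus, while mCherry allows the fusion to be visualised. The catalogue lists the EPHB2 insert as human, whereas the automated annotation matched this segment to the mouse Ephb2 protein; the record does not resolve this. A Gateway attB2 site lies between the EphB2 and CRY2PHR segments, probably a remnant of cloning. The stated purpose is simply expression of mCherry-labelled OptoEphB2, consistent with optogenetic control of EphB2 signalling in cultured cells.
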