Addgene plasmid #92042: OptoEphB2-mCherry
Purpose: Expresses OptoEphB2 labeled with mCherry
Depositing lab: Ji Yu. Depositing organization: University of Connecticut Health Center.
Backbone
  Vector backbone: pmCherryN1
  Vector type: Mammalian Expression
Growth in bacteria
  Bacterial resistance: Kanamycin, 50 μg/mL
  Growth temperature: 37°C
  Growth strain: DH5alpha
  Copy number: High Copy
Gene/Insert
  Gene/Insert name: EPHB2
  Species: H. sapiens (human), A. thaliana (mustard weed)
  Entrez Gene: EPHB2 (a.k.a. BDPLT22, CAPB, DRT, EK5, EPHT3, ERK, Hek5, PCBC, Tyro5); CRY2 (a.k.a. AT1G04400, AT-PHH1, ATCRY2, CRYPTOCHROME 2 APOPROTEIN, F19P19.14, F19P19_14, FHA, PHH1, cryptochrome 2)
  Tag / fusion protein: mCherry (C terminal on insert)
Terms and licenses: Academic/Nonprofit Terms; Industry Terms: Not Available to Industry
Depositor comments: OptoEphB sequence encodes a N-term myristoylation signal peptide, AA565-986 of EphB2, and the PHR domain of Cry2olig (E490G).
How to cite: OptoEphB2-mCherry was a gift from Ji Yu (Addgene plasmid # 92042 ; http://n2t.net/addgene:92042 ; RRID:Addgene_92042)
